>Addgene plasmid #197543 | pEPSW1KN0030 | addgene full sequence | sequence record 387319 | Addgene NGS Result
CAAATGACCTGCCGGAGTACGATTTGAAGGAGGAGGCGGGGCAGGCTGGCCCGATCCTAGTCATGCGCTA
CCGCAACCTGATCGAGGGCGAAGCATCCGCCGGTTCCTAATGTACGGAGCAGATGCTAGGGCAAATTGCC
CTAGCAGGGGAAAAAGGTCGAAAAGGACTCTTTCCTGTGGATAGCACGTACATTGGGAACCCAAAGCCGT
ACATTGGGAACCGGAACCCGTACATTGGGAACCCAAAGCCGTACATTGGGAACCGGTCACACATGTAAGT
GACTGATATAAAAGAGAAAAAAGGCGATTTTTCCGCCTAAAACTCTTTAAAACTTATTAAAACTCTTAAA
ACCCGCCTGGCCTGTGCATAACTGTCTGGCCAGCGCACAGCCGAAGTGCTGCAAAAAGCGCCTACCCTTC
GGTCGCTGCGCTCCCTACGCCCCGCCGCTTCGCGTCGGCCTATCGCGGCCGCTGGCCGCTCAAAAATGGC
TGGCCTACGGCCAGGCAATCTACCAGGGCGCGGACAAGCCGCGCCGTCGCCACTCGACCGCCGGCGCCCA
CATCAAGGCACCCTGCCTCGCGCGTTTCGGTGATGACGGTGAAAACCTCTGACACATGCAGCTCCCGGTG
ACGGTCACAGCTTGTCTGTAAGCGGATGCCGGGAGCAGACAAGCCCGTCAGGGCGCGTCAGCGGGTGTTG
GCGGGTGTCGGGGCGCAGCCATGACCCAGTCACGTAGCGATAGCGGAGTGTATACTGGCTTAACTATGCG
GCATCAGAGCAGATTGTACTGAGAGTGCACCATATGCGGTGTGAAATACCGCACAGATGCGTAAGGAGAA
AATACCGCATCAGGCGCTCATCCGCTTCCTCGCTCACTGACTCGCTGCGCTCGGTCGTTCGGCTGCGGCG
AGCGGTATCAGCTCACTCAAAGGCGGTAATACGGTTATCCACAGAATCAGGGGATAACGCAGGAAAGAAC
ATGTGAGCAAAAGGCCAGCAAAAGGCCAGGAACCGTAAAAAGGCCGCGTTGCTGGCGTTTTTCCATAGGC
TCCGCCCCCCTGACGAGCATCACAAAAATCGACGCTCAAGTCAGAGGTGGCGAAACCCGACAGGACTATA
AAGATACCAGGCGTTTCCCCCTGGAAGCTCCCTCGTGCGCTCTCCTGTTCCGACCCTGCCGCTTACCGGA
TACCTGTCCGCCTTTCTCCCTTCGGGAAGCGTGGCGCTTTCTCATAGCTCACGCTGTAGGTATCTCAGTT
CGGTGTAGGTCGTTCGCTCCAAGCTGGGCTGTGTGCACGAACCCCCCGTTCAGCCCGACCGCTGCGCCTT
ATCCGGTAACTATCGTCTTGAGTCCAACCCGGTAAGACACGACTTATCGCCACTGGCAGCAGCCACTGGT
AACAGGATTAGCAGAGCGAGGTATGTAGGCGGTGCTACAGAGTTCTTGAAGTGGTGGCCTAACTACGGCT
ACACTAGAAGGACAGTATTTGGTATCTGCGCTCTGCTGAAGCCAGTTACCTTCGGAAAAAGAGTTGGTAG
CTCTTGATCCGGCAAACAAACCACCGCTGGTAGCGGTGGTTTTTTTGTTTGCAAGCAGCAGATTACGCGC
AGAAAAAAAGGATCTCAAGAAGATCCTTTGATCTTTTCTACGGGGTCTGACGCTCAGTGGAACGAAAACT
CACGTTAAGGGATTTTGGTCATGCATTCTAGGTGATTAGAAAAACTCATCGAGCATCAAATGAAACTGCA
ATTTATTCATATCAGGATTATCAATACCATATTTTTGAAAAAGCCGTTTCTGTAATGAAGGAGAAAACTC
ACCGAGGCAGTTCCATAGGATGGCAAGATCCTGGTATCGGTCTGCGATTCCGACTCGTCCAACATCAATA
CAACCTATTAATTTCCCCTCGTCAAAAATAAGGTTATCAAGTGAGAAATCACCATGAGTGACGACTGAAT
CCGGTGAGAATGGCAAAAGTTTATGCATTTCTTTCCAGACTTGTTCAACAGGCCAGCCATTACGCTCGTC
ATCAAAATCACTCGCATCAACCAAACCGTTATTCATTCGTGATTGCGCCTGAGCGAGTCGAAATACGCGA
TCGCTGTTAAAAGGACAATTACAAACAGGAATCGAATGCAACCGGCGCAGGAACACTGCCAGCGCATCAA
CAATATTTTCACCTGAATCAGGATATTCTTCTAATACCTGGAATGCTGTTTTCCCTGGGATCGCAGTGGT
GAGTAACCATGCATCATCAGGAGTACGGATAAAATGCTTGATGGTCGGAAGAGGCATAAATTCCGTCAGC
CAGTTTAGTCTGACCATCTCATCTGTAACATCATTGGCAACGCTACCTTTGCCATGTTTCAGAAACAACT
CTGGCGCATCGGGCTTCCCATACAATCGGTAGATTGTCGCACCTGATTGCCCGACATTATCGCGAGCCCA
TTTATACCCATATAAATCAGCATCCATGTTGGAATTTAATCGCGGCCTTGAGCAAGACGTTTCCCGTTGA
ATATGGCTCATAACAGAACTTATTATTTCCTTCCTCTTTTCTACAGTATTTAAAGATACCCCAAGAAGCT
AATTATAACAAGACGAACTCCAATTCACTGTTCCTTGCATTCTAAAACCTTAAATACCAGAAAACAGCTT
TTTCAAAGTTGTTTTCAAAGTTGGCGTATAACATAGTATCGACGGAGCCGATTTTGAAACCGCGGTGATC
ACAGGCAGCAACGCTCTGTCATCGTTACAATCAACATGCTACCCTCCGCGAGATCATCCGTGTTTCAAAC
CCGGCAGCTTAGTTGCCGTTCTTCCGAATAGCATCGGTAACATGAGCAAAGTCTGCCGCCTTACAACGGC
TCTCCCGCTGACGCCGTCCCGGACTGATGGGCTGCCTGTATCGAGTGGTGATTTTGTGCCGAGCTGCCGG
TCGGGGAGCTGTTGGCTGGCTGGTGGCAGGATATATTGTGGTGTAAACATAACGAATTGCTCTTCAGCAA
GGAGGTCAACATGGTGGAGCACGACACTCTGGTCTACTCCAAAAATGTCAAAGATACAGTCTCAGAAGAT
CAAAGGGCTATTGAGACTTTTCAACAAAGGATAATTTCGGGAAACCTCCTCGGATTCCATTGCCCAGCTA
TCTGTCACTTCATCGAAAGGACAGTAGAAAAGGAAGGTGGCTCCTACAAATGCCATCATTGCGATAAAGG
AAAGGCTATCATTCAAGATCTCTCTGCCGACAGTGGTCCCAAAGATGGACCCCCACCCACGAGGAGCATC
GTGGAAAAAGAAGAGGTTCCAACCACGTCTACAAAGCAAGTGGATTGATGTGACATCTCCACTGACGTAA
GGGATGACGCACAATCCCACTATCCTTCGCAAGACCCTTCCTCTATATAAGGAAGTTCATTTCATTTGGA
GAGGACACGCTCGAGTATAAGAGCTCATTTTTACAACAATTACCAACAACAACAAACAACAAACAACATT
ACAATTACATTTACAATTATCGATACAATGGTGAAACAAGAACGCAAGATCCAAACCAGCAGCACAAAAA
AGGAAATGCCTTTGTCATCATCACCATCTTCTTCTTCTTCTTCATCTTCTTCCTCGTCTTCGTCTTCGTG
TAAGAACAAGAACAAGAAGAGTAAGATTAAGAAGTACAAAGGAGTGAGGATGAGAAGTTGGGGATCATGG
GTTTCTGAGATTAGGGCACCAAATCAAAAGACAAGGATTTGGTTAGGTTCTTACTCAACAGCTGAAGCAG
CTGCTAGAGCTTACGATGTTGCACTCTTATGTCTCAAAGGCCCTCAAGCCAATCTCAACTTCCCTACTTC
TTCTTCTTCTCATCATCTTCTTGATAATCTCTTAGATGAAAATACCCTTTTGTCCCCCAAATCCATCCAA
AGAGTAGCTGCTCAAGCTGCCAACTCATTTAACCATTTTGCCCCTACTTCATCAGCCGTCTCGTCACCGT
CCGATCATGATCATCACCATGATGATGGGATGCAATCTTTGATGGGATCTTTTGTGGACAATCATGTGTC
TTTGATGGATTCAACATCTTCATGGTATGATGATCATAATGGGATGTTCTTGTTTGATAATGGAGCTCCA
TTCAATTACTCTCCTCAACTAAACTCGACGACGATGCTCGATGAATACTTCTACGAAGATGCTGACATTC
CGCTTTGGAGTTTCAATTAAGCTTCTCTAGCTAGAGTCGATCGACAAGCTCGAGTTTCTCCATAATAATG
TGTGAGTAGTTCCCAGATAAGGGAATTAGGGTTCCTATAGGGTTTCGCTCATGTGTTGAGCATATAAGAA
ACCCTTAGTATGTATTTGTATTTGTAAAATACTTCTATCAATAAAATTTCTAATTCCTAAAACCAAAATC
CAGTACTAAAATCCAGATCGCTATACTGAAGAGCAATTCTGACAGGATATATTGGCGGGTAAACCTAAGA
GAAAAGAGCGTTTATTAGAATAATCGGATATTTAAAAGGGCGTGAAAAGGTTTATCCGTTCGTCCATTTG
TATGTGCATGCCAACCACAGGGTTCCCCTCGGGATCAAAGTACTTTGATCCAACCCCTCCGCTGCTATAG
TGCAGTCGGCTTCTGACGTTCAGTGCAGCCGTCATCTGAAAACGACATGTCGCACAAGTCCTAAGTTACG
CGACAGGCTGCCGCCCTGCCCTTTTCCTGGCGTTTTCTTGTCGCGTGTTTTAGTCGCATAAAGTAGAATA
CTTGCGACTAGAACCGGAGACATTACGCCATGAACAAGAGCGCCGCCGCTGGCCTGCTGGGCTATGCCCG
CGTCAGCACCGACGACCAGGACTTGACCAACCAACGGGCCGAACTGCACGCGGCCGGCTGCACCAAGCTG
TTTTCCGAGAAGATCACCGGCACCAGGCGCGACCGCCCGGAGCTGGCCAGGATGCTTGACCACCTACGCC
CTGGCGACGTTGTGACAGTGACCAGGCTAGACCGCCTGGCCCGCAGCACCCGCGACCTACTGGACATTGC
CGAGCGCATCCAGGAGGCCGGCGCGGGCCTGCGTAGCCTGGCAGAGCCGTGGGCCGACACCACCACGCCG
GCCGGCCGCATGGTGTTGACCGTGTTCGCCGGCATTGCCGAGTTCGAGCGTTCCCTAATCATCGACCGCA
CCCGGAGCGGGCGCGAGGCCGCCAAGGCCCGAGGCGTGAAGTTTGGCCCCCGCCCTACCCTCACCCCGGC
ACAGATCGCGCACGCCCGCGAGCTGATCGACCAGGAAGGCCGCACCGTGAAAGAGGCGGCTGCACTGCTT
GGCGTGCATCGCTCGACCCTGTACCGCGCACTTGAGCGCAGCGAGGAAGTGACGCCCACCGAGGCCAGGC
GGCGCGGTGCCTTCCGTGAGGACGCATTGACCGAGGCCGACGCCCTGGCGGCCGCCGAGAATGAACGCCA
AGAGGAACAAGCATGAAACCGCACCAGGACGGCCAGGACGAACCGTTTTTCATTACCGAAGAGATCGAGG
CGGAGATGATCGCGGCCGGGTACGTGTTCGAGCCGCCCGCGCACCTCTCAACCGTGCGGCTGCATGAAAT
CCTGGCCGGTTTGTCTGATGCCAAGCTGGCGGCCTGGCCGGCCAGCTTGGCCGCTGAAGAAACCGAGCGC
CGCCGTCTAAAAAGGTGATGTGTATTTGAGTAAAACAGCTTGCGTCATGCGGTCGCTGCGTATATGATGC
GATGAGTAAATAAACAAATACGCAAGGGGAACGCATGAAGGTTATCGCTGTACTTAACCAGAAAGGCGGG
TCAGGCAAGACGACCATCGCAACCCATCTAGCCCGCGCCCTGCAACTCGCCGGGGCCGATGTTCTGTTAG
TCGATTCCGATCCCCAGGGCAGTGCCCGCGATTGGGCGGCCGTGCGGGAAGATCAACCGCTAACCGTTGT
CGGCATCGACCGCCCGACGATTGACCGCGACGTGAAGGCCATCGGCCGGCGCGACTTCGTAGTGATCGAC
GGAGCGCCCCAGGCGGCGGACTTGGCTGTGTCCGCGATCAAGGCAGCCGACTTCGTGCTGATTCCGGTGC
AGCCAAGCCCTTACGACATATGGGCCACCGCCGACCTGGTGGAGCTGGTTAAGCAGCGCATTGAGGTCAC
GGATGGAAGGCTACAAGCGGCCTTTGTCGTGTCGCGGGCGATCAAAGGCACGCGCATCGGCGGTGAGGTT
GCCGAGGCGCTGGCCGGGTACGAGCTGCCCATTCTTGAGTCCCGTATCACGCAGCGCGTGAGCTACCCAG
GCACTGCCGCCGCCGGCACAACCGTTCTTGAATCAGAACCCGAGGGCGACGCTGCCCGCGAGGTCCAGGC
GCTGGCCGCTGAAATTAAATCAAAACTCATTTGAGTTAATGAGGTAAAGAGAAAATGAGCAAAAGCACAA
ACACGCTAAGTGCCGGCCGTCCGAGCGCACGCAGCAGCAAGGCTGCAACGTTGGCCAGCCTGGCAGACAC
GCCAGCCATGAAGCGGGTCAACTTTCAGTTGCCGGCGGAGGATCACACCAAGCTGAAGATGTACGCGGTA
CGCCAAGGCAAGACCATTACCGAGCTGCTATCTGAATACATCGCGCAGCTACCAGAGTAAATGAGCAAAT
GAATAAATGAGTAGATGAATTTTAGCGGCTAAAGGAGGCGGCATGGAAAATCAAGAACAACCAGGCACCG
ACGCCGTGGAATGCCCCATGTGTGGAGGAACGGGCGGTTGGCCAGGCGTAAGCGGCTGGGTTGCCTGCCG
GCCCTGCAATGGCACTGGAACCCCCAAGCCCGAGGAATCGGCGTGAGCGGTCGCAAACCATCCGGCCCGG
TACAAATCGGCGCGGCGCTGGGTGATGACCTGGTGGAGAAGTTGAAGGCCGCGCAGGCCGCCCAGCGGCA
ACGCATCGAGGCAGAAGCACGCCCCGGTGAATCGTGGCAAGCGGCCGCTGATCGAATCCGCAAAGAATCC
CGGCAACCGCCGGCAGCCGGTGCGCCGTCGATTAGGAAGCCGCCCAAGGGCGACGAGCAACCAGATTTTT
TCGTTCCGATGCTCTATGACGTGGGCACCCGCGATAGTCGCAGCATCATGGACGTGGCCGTTTTCCGTCT
GTCGAAGCGTGACCGACGAGCTGGCGAGGTGATCCGCTACGAGCTTCCAGACGGGCACGTAGAGGTTTCC
GCAGGGCCGGCCGGCATGGCCAGTGTGTGGGATTACGACCTGGTACTGATGGCGGTTTCCCATCTAACCG
AATCCATGAACCGATACCGGGAAGGGAAGGGAGACAAGCCCGGCCGCGTGTTCCGTCCACACGTTGCGGA
CGTACTCAAGTTCTGCCGGCGAGCCGATGGCGGAAAGCAGAAAGACGACCTGGTAGAAACCTGCATTCGG
TTAAACACCACGCACGTTGCCATGCAGCGTACGAAGAAGGCCAAGAACGGCCGCCTGGTGACGGTATCCG
AGGGTGAAGCCTTGATTAGCCGCTACAAGATCGTAAAGAGCGAAACCGGGCGGCCGGAGTACATCGAGAT
CGAGCTAGCTGATTGGATGTACCGCGAGATCACAGAAGGCAAGAACCCGGACGTGCTGACGGTTCACCCC
GATTACTTTTTGATCGATCCCGGCATCGGCCGTTTTCTCTACCGCCTGGCACGCCGCGCCGCAGGCAAGG
CAGAAGCCAGATGGTTGTTCAAGACGATCTACGAACGCAGTGGCAGCGCCGGAGAGTTCAAGAAGTTCTG
TTTCACCGTGCGCAAGCTGATCGGGT
Features (pLannotate 1.2.2; 15 found; start..end, strand, type, name):
    176..370     +  rep_origin     pVS1 oriV: origin of replication for the Pseudomonas plasmid pVS1 (Heeb et al., 2000)
    573..612     +  CDS            rop (fragment): Rop protein, which maintains plasmids at low copy number; rop
    714..854     +  misc_feature   bom: basis of mobility region from pBR322
   1040..1628    -  rep_origin     ori: high-copy-number ColE1/pMB1/pBR322/pUC origin of replication
   1716..2531    -  CDS            KanR: aminoglycoside phosphotransferase; aph(3')-Ia; confers resistance to kanamycin in bacteria or G418 (Geneticin®) in eukaryotes
   2964..2988    +  misc_feature   LB T-DNA repeat: left border repeat from nopaline C58 T-DNA
   3092..3437    +  promoter       CaMV 35S promoter: strong constitutive promoter from cauliflower mosaic virus
   3389..3435    +  promoter       minimal CaMV 35S promoter: minimal 35S promoter from cauliflower mosaic virus
   3466..3519    +  misc_feature   TMV Ω: translational enhancer from the tobacco mosaic virus 5'-leader sequence (Gallie et al., 1988)
   3528..4217    +  CDS            ERF012: ERF12_ARATH - Also known as DREB26 From Arabidopsis thaliana (Mouse-ear cress).
   4255..4429    +  polyA_signal   CaMV poly(A) signal: cauliflower mosaic virus polyadenylation signal
   4450..4474    +  misc_feature   RB T-DNA repeat: right border repeat from nopaline C58 T-DNA
   4814..5215    +  CDS            Y4CG_SINFN (fragment): Protein inferred from homology: Swiss-Prot protein existence level 3. From Sinorhizobium fredii (strain NBRC 101917 / NGR234).
   5775..6404    +  CDS            pVS1 StaA: stability protein from the Pseudomonas plasmid pVS1 (Heeb et al., 2000)
   6833..110     +  CDS            pVS1 RepA (across the origin): replication protein from the Pseudomonas plasmid pVS1 (Heeb et al., 2000)
