[The description below was written by a language model from this plasmid's Addgene catalogue record and pLannotate feature annotations shown in this document.]
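Description:
pEPSW1KN0030 is a Level 1 gene expression cassette, that is, a single assembled transcription unit in the hierarchical Golden Gate style of plant synthetic biology cloning, built in the pCK2 backbone. The parts were joined through BsaI sites that were destroyed during assembly. The feature table shows that the backbone is a binary vector. A high-copy ColE1/pUC-type origin with a pBR322 bom region and a small rop fragment supports propagation in E. coli. The pVS1 oriV, RepA replication protein and StaA stability protein provide replication and stable maintenance in Agrobacterium. Selection in bacteria is by kanamycin, through an aph(3')-Ia aminoglycoside phosphotransferase gene located outside the T-DNA. No plant selectable marker is annotated between the borders.

The payload lies between nopaline-type left and right T-DNA border repeats, so it can be transferred into plant cells by Agrobacterium. It consists of the strong constitutive CaMV 35S promoter, followed by the tobacco mosaic virus Ω 5' leader, which acts as a translational enhancer. Next comes the coding sequence of DREB26 (also annotated as ERF012), an Arabidopsis thaliana ERF/DREB-family transcription factor, and the unit ends with the CaMV 35S polyadenylation signal. No epitope tag or reporter fusion is annotated on the coding sequence.

The arrangement gives high-level constitutive expression of the transcription factor in plant cells. The associated publication concerns tuning plant promoters and assessing transcription factor–DNA interactions with a split luciferase method, which suggests the construct serves as a source of DREB26 for such work, although the record does not state its exact role in those experiments.
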