Addgene plasmid #197543: pEPSW1KN0030
Purpose: Level 1 gene expression cassette
Depositing lab: Nicola Patron. Depositing organization: Earlham Institute. Publication: Tuning Plant Promoters Using a Simple Split Luciferase Method to Assess Transcription Factor-DNA Interactions. Cai YM, Witham S, Patron NJ. ACS Synth Biol. 2023 Nov 17;12(11):3482-3486. doi: 10.1021/acssynbio.3c00094. Epub 2023 Oct 19. PubMed 37856867.
Backbone
  Vector backbone: pCK2
  Vector type: Synthetic Biology
Growth in bacteria
  Bacterial resistance: Kanamycin, 50 μg/mL
  Growth temperature: 37°C
  Growth strain: DH5alpha
  Copy number: High Copy
Gene/Insert
  Gene/Insert name: CaMV35s::TMV::DREB26::35sT
  Species: Synthetic
  Cloning method: Restriction Enzyme; 5′ cloning site BsaI (destroyed during cloning); 3′ cloning site BsaI (destroyed during cloning)
Terms and licenses: Academic/Nonprofit Terms; Industry Terms: Not Available to Industry
Depositor comments: Please visit https://doi.org/10.1101/2023.02.13.528283 for bioRxiv preprint.
How to cite: pEPSW1KN0030 was a gift from Nicola Patron (Addgene plasmid # 197543 ; http://n2t.net/addgene:197543 ; RRID:Addgene_197543)
